Addgene plasmid #219768: pNK7188
Purpose: Vector for expression Pv4CL1 in yeast (P.pastoris)
Depositing lab: Karen Sarkisyan. Depositing organization: Light Bio. Publication: A hybrid pathway for self-sustained luminescence. Palkina KA, Karataeva TA, Perfilov MM, Fakhranurova LI, Markina NM, Somermeyer LG, Garcia-Perez E, Vazquez-Vilar M, Rodriguez-Rodriguez M, Vazquez-Vilriales V, Shakhova ES, Mitiouchkina T, Belozerova OA, Kovalchuk SI, Alekberova A, Malyshevskaia AK, Bugaeva EN, Guglya EB, Balakireva A, Sytov N, Bezlikhotnova A, Boldyreva DI, Babenko VV, Kondrashov FA, Choob VV, Orzaez D, Yampolsky IV, Mishin AS, Sarkisyan KS. Sci Adv. 2024 Mar 8;10(10):eadk1992. doi: 10.1126/sciadv.adk1992. Epub 2024 Mar 8. PubMed 38457503.
Backbone
  Vector backbone: MoClo adapted pGAPZ-vector with hygromycin resistance
  Backbone size w/o insert (bp): 4111
  Vector type: Yeast Expression
Growth in bacteria
  Bacterial resistance: Hygromycin, 200 μg/mL
  Growth temperature: 37°C
  Growth strain: DH5alpha
  Copy number: High Copy
Gene/Insert
  Gene/Insert name: Pv4CL1
  Species: Panicum virgatum
  Insert size (bp): 1635
  Promoter: pGAP
  Cloning method: Restriction Enzyme; 5′ cloning site unknown (unknown if destroyed)
Terms and licenses: Academic/Nonprofit Terms; Industry Terms: Not Available to Industry
How to cite: pNK7188 was a gift from Karen Sarkisyan (Addgene plasmid # 219768 ; http://n2t.net/addgene:219768 ; RRID:Addgene_219768)
