[The description below was written by a language model from this plasmid's Addgene catalogue record and pLannotate feature annotations shown in this document.]
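Description:
pNK7188 is a yeast expression plasmid for producing Pv4CL1, a 4-coumarate:CoA ligase from switchgrass (Panicum virgatum), in Pichia pastoris. It is built on a pGAPZ-type backbone that was adapted for MoClo modular assembly and had its selection marker changed to hygromycin resistance. The sequenced plasmid is about 5.7 kb, which matches the listed backbone and insert sizes. It replicates in E. coli at high copy from a ColE1/pUC-type origin. No yeast replication origin is annotated, which is consistent with pGAPZ-family vectors being maintained in Pichia by genomic integration, although the record does not say this.

The roughly 1.6 kb coding sequence lies downstream of the constitutive P. pastoris GAP (glyceraldehyde-3-phosphate dehydrogenase) promoter and is followed by the AOX1 transcription terminator. The annotation software labelled the open reading frame by homology to rice 4CL3. That enzyme belongs to the same family, which activates hydroxycinnamates such as coumarate, caffeate and ferulate to their CoA esters in phenylpropanoid metabolism. A short tag-like fragment, probably the polyhistidine stretch inherited from the backbone, is annotated downstream of the gene, but the record does not show whether it is fused in frame to the protein.

Selection relies on a single hygromycin phosphotransferase gene driven by tandem promoters and ended by the CYC1 terminator. The S. cerevisiae TEF1 promoter drives it in yeast and the synthetic EM7 promoter drives it in bacteria, so hygromycin works in both hosts. The small KanR and BleoR fragments flanking this gene are probably remnants of marker replacement rather than functional genes. The associated publication concerns a hybrid pathway for self-sustained luminescence, so the plasmid was probably used to test this enzyme in yeast as a pathway component.
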