Features (pLannotate 1.2.2; 12 found; start..end, strand, type, name):
   1007..1483    +  promoter       GAP promoter: promoter for Pichia pastoris glyceraldehyde-3-phosphate dehydrogenase
   1522..3144    +  CDS            4CL3: 4CL3_ORYSJ - Experimental evidence at protein level: Swiss-Prot protein existence level 1. Involved in the phenylpropanoid metabolism by mediating the activation of a number of hydroxycinnamates for the biosynthesis of monolignols and other phenolic secondary metabolites (PubMed:21807887, PubMed:23246835). Catalyzes the formation of CoA esters of cinnamate, 4-coumarate, caffeate and ferulate (PubMed:21807887, PubMed:23246835). Is more efficient with substrates in the following order: ferulate > 4- coumarate > caffeate > cinnamate (PubMed:21807887). Possesses very high activity compared to 4CL1
   3240..3257    +  CDS            capTEV™ (fragment): composite tag for in vivo biotinylation, TEV protease cleavage, and 6xHis tagging
   3268..3333    +  CDS            AOX1 (fragment): ALOX1_KOMPC - Experimental evidence at protein level: Swiss-Prot protein existence level 1. Major isoform of alcohol oxidase, which catalyzes the oxidation of methanol to formaldehyde and hydrogen peroxide, the first step in the methanol utilization pathway of methylotrophic yeasts. From Komagataella phaffii (strain ATCC 76273 / CBS 7435 / CECT 11047 / NRRL Y-11430 / Wegner 21-1) (Yeast) (Pichia pastoris).
   3337..3582    +  terminator     AOX1 terminator: Pichia pastoris AOX1; transcription terminator for AOX1
   3604..4011    +  promoter       TEF1 promoter: S. cerevisiae TEF1; promoter for EF-1α
   4018..4065    +  promoter       EM7 promoter: synthetic bacterial promoter&nbsp
   4095..4121    +  CDS            KanR (fragment): aminoglycoside phosphotransferase; aph(3')-Ia; confers resistance to kanamycin in bacteria or G418 (Geneticin®) in eukaryotes
   4122..5146    +  CDS            HygR (fragment): aminoglycoside phosphotransferase from E. coli; aph(4)-Ia; confers resistance to hygromycin
   5154..5180    +  CDS            BleoR (fragment): antibiotic-binding protein; Sh ble from Streptoalloteichus hindustanus; confers resistance to bleomycin, phleomycin, and Zeocin™
   5246..5493    +  terminator     CYC1 terminator: S. cerevisiae CYC1; transcription terminator for CYC1
   5562..406     -  rep_origin     ori (across the origin): high-copy-number ColE1/pMB1/pBR322/pUC origin of replication
>Addgene plasmid #219768 | pNK7188 | addgene full sequence | sequence record 438219 | Addgene NGS Result
GGCGCTTTCTCATAGCTCACGCTGTAGGTATCTCAGTTCGGTGTAGGTCGTTCGCTCCAAGCTGGGCTGT
GTGCACGAACCCCCCGTTCAGCCCGACCGCTGCGCCTTATCCGGTAACTATCGTCTTGAGTCCAACCCGG
TAAGACACGACTTATCGCCACTGGCAGCAGCCACTGGTAACAGGATTAGCAGAGCGAGGTATGTAGGCGG
TGCTACAGAGTTCTTGAAGTGGTGGCCTAACTACGGCTACACTAGAAGAACAGTATTTGGTATCTGCGCT
CTGCTGAAGCCAGTTACCTTCGGAAAAAGAGTTGGTAGCTCTTGATCCGGCAAACAAACCACCGCTGGTA
GCGGTGGTTTTTTTGTTTGCAAGCAGCAGATTACGCGCAGAAAAAAAGGATCTCAAGAAGATCCTTTGAT
CTTTTCTACGGGGTCTGACGCTCAGTGGAACGAAAACTCACGTTAAGGGATTTTGGTCATGAGATCAGAT
CTCTGCTACTCTGGTCCCAAGTGAACCACCTTTTGGACCCTATTGACCGGACCTTAACTTGCCAAACCTA
AACGCTTAATGCCTCAGACGTTTTAATGCCTCTCAACACCTCCAAGGTTGCTTTCTTGAGCATGCCTACT
AGGAACTTTAACGAACTGTGGGGTTGTAGACAGTTTCAGGCGTGTCCCGACCAATATGGCCTACTAGACT
CTCTGAAAAATCACAGTTTTCCAGTAGTTCCGATCAAATTACCATCGAAATGGTCCCATAAACGGACATT
TGACATCCGTTCCTGAATTATAGTCTTCCACCGTGGATCATGGTGTTCCTTTTTTTCCCAAAGAATATCA
GCATCCCTTAACTACGTTAGGTCAGTGATGACAATGGACCAAATTGTTGCAAGGTTTTTCTTTTTCTTTC
ATCGGCACATTTCAGCCTCACATGCGACTATTATCGATCAATGAAATCCATCAAGATTGAAATCTTAAAA
TTGCCCCTTTCACTTGACAGGATCCTTTTTTGTAGAAATGTCTTGGTGTCCTCGTCCAATCAGGTAGCCA
TCTCTGAAATATCTGGCTCCGTTGCAACTCCGAACGACCTGCTGGCAACGTAAAATTCTCCGGGGTAAAA
CTTAAATGTGGAGTAATGGAACCAGAAACGTCTCTTCCCTTCTCTCTCCTTCCACCGCCCGTTACCGTCC
CTAGGAAATTTTACTCTGCTGGAGAGCTTCTTCTACGGCCCCCTTGCAGCAATGCTCTTCCCAGCATTAC
GTTGCGGGTAAAACGGAGGTCGTGTACCCGACCTAGCAGCCCAGGGATGGAAAAGTCCCGGCCGTCGCTG
GCAATAATAGCGGGCGGACGCATGTCATGAGATTATTGGAAACCACCAGAATCGAATATAAAAGGCGAAC
ACCTTTCCCAATTTTGGTTTCTCCTGACCCAAAGACTTTAAATTTAATTTATTTGTCCCTATTTCAATCA
ATTGAACAACTATCAATTCGAAGAGGAATTCAAGCTTCATATGGCTAGCAAATGGGGTCAGTTGATGAGT
CAGCAGCAGCAGAAGTGGTCTTTAGGTCAAAGCTTCCAGATATCGAAATAAATAATTCACAACCTTTGCA
CGCTTATTGCTTTGGCAAGATGCCAGAAGTGGCCGGTAGACCATGCCTTATAGACGGTCAAACAGGTGCT
AGTTATACCTACGCAGAGGTCGAAAGTCTTAGTAGGAGAGCAGCTGCCGGACTTAGGAGGATGGGTGTGG
GAAAAGGTGACGTCGTCATGTCATTGCTTAGAAATTGTCCTGAATTCGCCTTCGCTTTTCTTGGAGCTGC
CAGACTTGGTGCCGCTACTACCACTGCAAACCCTTTTTACACTCCTCACGAAATACACAGACAAGCTGAG
GCAGCCGGTGCTAAATTGATAGTGACTGAGGCTTGCGCCGTGGATAAGGTGAGGGAATTCGCCGTAGCTA
GGGGTATCCCAGTTGTTACAGTTGACGGCAGATTCGATGGTTGCGCTGAGTTCGCTGAAGTCATTGCTGC
AGAGGAGCTTGAGGCCGATGCAGACATACAGCCTGATGATGTAGTCGCTTTGCCATACTCTAGTGGGACA
ACTGGATTGCCAAAAGGAGTAATGCTTACTCATAGATCTCTTATCACATCTGTTGCTCAACAGGTGGACG
GTGAGAATCCTAATTTGCACTTCAGGAAGGACGACGTTTTGCTTTGCTTGTTGCCTTTGTTTCACATCTA
CTCATTGAATAGTGTATTGCTTGCCGGCTTGAGAGCAGGGTGTGCAATTGTGATTATGAGAAAATTCGAA
ACTGGGGCACTTGTAGAATTGGTGAGGGCTCATGGAGTAACTGTCGCCCCTTTTGTACCTCCAATTGTGG
TAGAAATTGCCAAGTCTCCTAGGGTTGGGGCCGCTGATTTGGCTTCAATCAGAATGGTAATGTCAGGGGC
CGCTCCTATGGGAAAAGACTTGCAAGACGCTTTCATGGCCAAGATTCCTAATGCAGTGTTGGGTCAGGGC
TACGGTATGACAGAGGCCGGACCAGTGTTGGCAATGTGCCTTGCCTTTGCAAAGGAGCCATTCCAGGTCA
AATCAGGGTCATGCGGCACTGTGGTCAGAAACGCAGAATTGAAGATAGTTGATCCTGATACCGGTGCCGC
ACTTGGAAGAAATCAGCCAGGCGAAATATGTATCAGAGGTGAGCAGATAATGAAGGGGTACTTGAACGAT
CCTGAATCTACCAAAAATACAATAGATAAGGATGGTTGGCTTCACACCGGAGACATAGGCTACGTGGACG
ACGACGACGAAATATTCATTGTTGACAGGTTGAAGGAAATCATCAAATACAAAGGATTTCAAGTCCCACC
AGCCGAATTGGAGGCTTTGTTGATCACTCATCCAGAAATAAAAGATGCAGCCGTTGTCAGTATGAAAGAC
GATTTGGCCGGTGAAATCCCAGTGGCTTTCATCGTCAGGACTGAGGGGAGTCAGTTGACAGAGGACGAAA
TAAAACAATTTGTTGCTAAAGAAGTTGTATTCTATAAAAAGATACACAAGGTCTTTTTTACTGATTCTAT
ACCTAAGAATCCATCAGGGAAGATTTTGAGGAAAGATCTTAGGGCTAGACTTGCCGCAGGGGTACATTCA
GGTAGTTAACTAGCTTAGCTAAATAAGCGGCCGCCAGCTTTCTAGAACAAAAACTCATCTCAGAAGAGGA
TCTGAATAGCGCCGTCGACCATCATCATCATCATCATTGAGTTTGTAGCCTTAGACATGACTGTTCCTCA
GTTCAAGTTGGGCACTTACGAGAAGACCGGTCTTGCTAGATTCTAATCAAGAGGATGTCAGAATGCCATT
TGCCTGAGAGATGCAGGCTTCATTTTTGATACTTTTTTATTTGTAACCTATATAGTATAGGATTTTTTTG
TCATTTTGTTTCTTCTCGTACGAGCTTGCTCCTGATCAGCCTATCTCGCAGCTGATGAATATCTTGTGGT
AGGGGTTTGGGAAAATCATTCGAGTTTGATGTTTTTCTTGGTATTTCCCACTCCTCTTCAGAGTACAGAA
GATTAAGTGAGAACCTTCGTTTGTGCGGATCCCCCACACACCATAGCTTCAAAATGTTTCTACTCCTTTT
TTACTCTTCCAGATTTTCTCGGACTCCGCGCATCGCCGTACCACTTCAAAACACCCAAGCACAGCATACT
AAATTTCCCCTCTTTCTTCCTCTAGGGTGTCGTTAATTACCCGTACTAAAGGTTTGGAAAAGAAAAAAGA
GACCGCCTCGTTTCTTTTTCTTCGTCGAAAAAGGCAATAAAAATTTTTATCACGTTTCTTTTTCTTGAAA
ATTTTTTTTTTTGATTTTTTTCTCTTTCGACGACCTCCCATTGATATTTAAGTTAATAAACGGTCTTCAA
TTTCTCAAGTTTCAGTTTCATTTTTCTTGTTCTATTACAACTTTTTTTACTTCTTGCTCATTAGAAAGAA
AGCATAGCAATCTAATCTAAGGGCGGTGTTGACAATTAATCATCGGCATAGTATATCGGCATAGTATAAT
ACGACAAGGTGAGGAACTAAACCATGGATGTCTCTATTCAACGGGAAACGTCTTGCTCGAGATGAAAAAG
CCTGAACTCACCGCGACGTCTGTCGAGAAGTTTCTGATCGAAAAGTTCGACAGCGTCTCCGACCTGATGC
AGCTCTCGGAGGGCGAAGAATCTCGTGCTTTCAGCTTCGATGTAGGAGGGCGTGGATATGTCCTGCGGGT
AAATAGCTGCGCCGATGGTTTCTACAAAGATCGTTATGTTTATCGGCACTTTGCATCGGCCGCGCTCCCG
ATTCCGGAAGTGCTTGACATTGGGGAATTCAGCGAGAGCCTGACCTATTGCATCTCCCGCCGTGCACAGG
GTGTCACGTTGCAAGACCTGCCTGAAACCGAACTGCCCGCTGTTCTGCAGCCGGTCGCGGAGGCCATGGA
TGCGATCGCTGCGGCCGATCTTAGCCAGACGAGCGGGTTCGGCCCATTCGGACCGCAAGGAATCGGTCAA
TACACTACATGGCGTGATTTCATATGCGCGATTGCTGATCCCCATGTGTATCACTGGCAAACTGTGATGG
ACGACACCGTCAGTGCGTCCGTCGCGCAGGCTCTCGATGAGCTGATGCTTTGGGCCGAGGACTGCCCCGA
AGTCCGGCACCTCGTGCACGCGGATTTCGGCTCCAACAATGTCCTGACGGACAATGGCCGCATAACAGCG
GTCATTGACTGGAGCGAGGCGATGTTCGGGGATTCCCAATACGAGGTCGCCAACATCTTCTTCTGGAGGC
CGTGGTTGGCTTGTATGGAGCAGCAGACGTGCTACTTCGAGCGGAGGCATCCGGAGCTTGCAGGATCGCC
GCGGCTCCGGGCGTATATGCTCCGCATTGGTCTTGACCAACTCTATCAGAGCTTGGTTGACGGCAATTTC
GATGATGCAGCTTGGGCGCAGGGTCGATGCGACGCAATCGTCCGATCCGGAGCCGGGACTGTCGGGCGTA
CACAAATCGCCCGCAGAAGCGCGGCCGTCTGGACCGATGGCTGTGTAGAAGTACTCGCCGATAGTGGAAA
CCGACGCCCCAGCACTCGTCCGAGGGCAAAGGAATAAACTAGTCACTTCGTGGCCGAGGAGCAGGACTGA
CACGTCCGACGCGGCCCGACGGGTCCGAGGCCTCGGAGATCCGTCCCCCTTTTCCTTTGTCGATATCATG
TAATTAGTTATGTCACGCTTACATTCACGCCCTCCCCCCACATCCGCTCTAACCGAAAAGGAAGGAGTTA
GACAACCTGAAGTCTAGGTCCCTATTTATTTTTTTATAGTTATGTTAGTATTAAGAACGTTATTTATATT
TCAAATTTTTCTTTTTTTTCTGTACAGACGCGTGTACGCATGTAACATTATACTGAAAACCTTGCTTGAG
AAGGTTTTGGGACGCTCGAAGGCTTTAATTTGCAAGCTGAACATGTGAGCAAAAGGCCAGCAAAAGGCCA
GGAACCGTAAAAAGGCCGCGTTGCTGGCGTTTTTCCATAGGCTCCGCCCCCCTGACGAGCATCACAAAAA
TCGACGCTCAAGTCAGAGGTGGCGAAACCCGACAGGACTATAAAGATACCAGGCGTTTCCCCCTGGAAGC
TCCCTCGTGCGCTCTCCTGTTCCGACCCTGCCGCTTACCGGATACCTGTCCGCCTTTCTCCCTTCGGGAA
GCGT
